Addgene plasmid #136734: pISH-Olfr1440
Purpose: Template to synthesize riboprobes for in situ hybridization (ISH) for Olfr1440
Depositing lab: Peter Mombaerts. Depositing organization: Max Planck Research Unit for Neurogenetics. Publication: The Zonal Organization of Odorant Receptor Gene Choice in the Main Olfactory Epithelium of the Mouse. Zapiec B, Mombaerts P. Cell Rep. 2020 Mar 24;30(12):4220-4234.e5. doi: 10.1016/j.celrep.2020.02.110. PubMed 32209480.
Backbone
  Vector backbone: pGEM-T-Easy
  Vector type: in situ probe
Growth in bacteria
  Bacterial resistance: Ampicillin, 100 μg/mL
  Growth temperature: 37°C
  Growth strain: DH5alpha
  Copy number: High Copy
Gene/Insert
  Gene/Insert name: Olfr1440
  Species: M. musculus (mouse)
  Mutation: ISH Probe insert
  Cloning method: Unknown
Terms and licenses: Academic/Nonprofit Terms; Industry Terms: Not Available to Industry
Depositor comments: ISH probe for mouse gene: Olfr1440 aka MOR215-1
How to cite: pISH-Olfr1440 was a gift from Peter Mombaerts (Addgene plasmid # 136734 ; http://n2t.net/addgene:136734 ; RRID:Addgene_136734)
