[The description below was written by a language model from this plasmid's Addgene catalogue record and pLannotate feature annotations shown in this document.]
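Description:
pISH-Olfr1440 is a small (about 3.6 kb) bacterial plasmid built on the pGEM-T-Easy cloning backbone and intended as a template for in vitro transcription of riboprobes. It carries a fragment of the mouse odorant receptor gene Olfr1440 (also known as MOR215-1) rather than an expression cassette, so it is not designed to produce protein in any host. It is maintained in E. coli at high copy number through a ColE1/pUC-type origin and selected with ampicillin via the β-lactamase gene driven by its own promoter. An f1 phage origin, which allows single-stranded DNA production, is also present. So are remnants of the lac region typical of this backbone: a CAP site, the lac promoter and operator, and lacZα fragments interrupted by the cloning site.

The insert sits between opposing bacteriophage SP6 and T7 RNA polymerase promoters. Transcription from one promoter or the other therefore yields either strand of the insert, giving antisense probe and a sense control. The record does not state which promoter gives the antisense strand. The automated annotation marks roughly 530 bp of the insert as similar to the human odorant receptor OR5AS1, which reflects homology-based matching to a related receptor and is consistent with the catalogued mouse Olfr1440 sequence. A short adjacent hit to a hornet peptide is most likely a spurious match. The cloning method is not recorded. The plasmid is used to generate probes for in situ hybridization detecting Olfr1440 transcripts, in the context of work on the zonal organization of odorant receptor gene choice in the mouse main olfactory epithelium.
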