Features (pLannotate 1.2.2; 14 found; start..end, strand, type, name):
    433..525     +  CDS            lacI (fragment): lac repressor; lacI; The lac repressor binds to the lac operator to inhibit transcription in E. coli. This inhibition can be relieved by adding lactose or isopropyl-β-D-thiogalactopyranoside (IPTG).
    538..559     +  protein_bind   CAP binding site: CAP binding activates transcription in the presence of cAMP. E. coli catabolite activator protein
    574..604     +  promoter       lac promoter: promoter for the E. coli lac operon
    612..628     +  protein_bind   lac operator: The lac repressor binds to the lac operator to inhibit transcription in E. coli. This inhibition can be relieved by adding lactose or isopropyl-β-D-thiogalactopyranoside (IPTG). lac repressor encoded by lacI
    670..688     +  promoter       SP6 promoter: promoter for bacteriophage SP6 RNA polymerase
    700..762     +  CDS            VESPI_VESMG (fragment): Experimental evidence at protein level: Swiss-Prot protein existence level 1. Shows contractile activity on isolated ileum smooth muscle. From Vespa magnifica (Hornet).
    778..1311    +  CDS            OR5AS1 (fragment): O5AS1_HUMAN - Experimental evidence at protein level: Swiss-Prot protein existence level 1. Odorant receptor. From Homo sapiens (Human).
   1362..1380    -  promoter       T7 promoter: promoter for bacteriophage T7 RNA polymerase
   1383..1540    +  CDS            lacZα (fragment): LacZα fragment of β-galactosidase; lacZ fragment
   1544..1972    +  rep_origin     f1 ori (sequence partly withheld): f1 bacteriophage origin of replication; arrow indicates direction of (+) strand synthesis
   2000..2050    -  misc_feature   bom (fragment): basis of mobility region from pBR322
   2077..2181    +  promoter       AmpR promoter: bla
   2182..3042    +  CDS            AmpR: β-lactamase; bla; confers resistance to ampicillin, carbenicillin, and related antibiotics
   3213..250     +  rep_origin     ori (across the origin): high-copy-number ColE1/pMB1/pBR322/pUC origin of replication
>Addgene plasmid #136734 | pISH-Olfr1440 | addgene full sequence | sequence record 273361 | Addgene NGS Result
GCCCAGCTTGGAGCGAACGACCTACACCGAACTGAGATACCTACAGCGTGAGCTATGAGAAAGCGCCACG
CTTCCCGAAGGGAGAAAGGCGGACAGGTATCCGGTAAGCGGCAGGGTCGGAACAGGAGAGCGCACGAGGG
AGCTTCCAGGGGGAAACGCCTGGTATCTTTATAGTCCTGTCGGGTTTCGCCACCTCTGACTTGAGCGTCG
ATTTTTGTGATGCTCGTCAGGGGGGCGGAGCCTATGGAAAAACGCCAGCAACGCGGCCTTTTTACGGTTC
CTGGCCTTTTGCTGGCCTTTTGCTCACATGTTCTTTCCTGCGTTATCCCCTGATTCTGTGGATAACCGTA
TTACCGCCTTTGAGTGAGCTGATACCGCTCGCCGCAGCCGAACGACCGAGCGCAGCGAGTCAGTGAGCGA
GGAAGCGGAAGAGCGCCCAATACGCAAACCGCCTCTCCCCGCGCGTTGGCCGATTCATTAATGCAGCTGG
CACGACAGGTTTCCCGACTGGAAAGCGGGCAGTGAGCGCAACGCAATTAATGTGAGTTAGCTCACTCATT
AGGCACCCCAGGCTTTACACTTTATGCTTCCGGCTCGTATGTTGTGTGGAATTGTGAGCGGATAACAATT
TCACACAGGAAACAGCTATGACCATGATTACGCCAAGCTATTTAGGTGACACTATAGAATACTCAAGCTA
TGCATCCAACGCGTTGGGAGCTCTCCCATATGGTCGACCTGCAGGCGGCCGCGAATTCACTAGTGATTTT
TCCAAAGCTCAAGCTGGTTCTCTTTGTTATCTTCCTGGGAAGTTATCTCTCCACAGTGGTGTGGAACTTG
GGCCTCATCATCTTGATTAGGATTGACCCTTACCTACACACACCTATGTACTTCTTCCTCAGCAATTTGT
CATTTTTAGATTTCTGTTACATTTCATCTACAACCCCTAAAATGCTCTCGGGATTCTTCCAGAAGTCTAA
ATCTATCTCCTTTGTTGGGTGCACCATGCAGTACTTCATCTTCTCAAGCCTGGGTCTGTCCGAATGCTGC
CTTCTGGCAGCCATGGCTTATGACCGGTATGCTGCCATTTGTAATCCTCTTCTCTACACAGCCATCATGT
CCCCGTCACTCTGTGTGCACATGGTGGTTGGAGCCTATAGTACTGGTCTCTTGGGTTCATTGATTCAACT
GTGTGCTATACTTCAGCTCCATTTCTGTGGGCCAAATATTATAAACCATTTCTTTTGTGACCTGCCTCAG
CTATTAGTTCTTTCCTGCTCTGAAACCTTTCCCCTGCAAGTCAATCGAATTCCCGCGGCCGCCATGGCGG
CCGGGAGCATGCGACGTCGGGCCCAATTCGCCCTATAGTGAGTCGTATTACAATTCACTGGCCGTCGTTT
TACAACGTCGTGACTGGGAAAACCCTGGCGTTACCCAACTTAATCGCCTTGCAGCACATCCCCCTTTCGC
CAGCTGGCGTAATAGCGAAGAGGCCCGCACCGATCGCCCTTCCCAACAGTTGCGCAGCCTGAATGGCGAA
TGG
[124 nt withheld, positions 1544-1667]
C
[91 nt withheld, positions 1669-1759]
A
[49 nt withheld, positions 1761-1809]
CCTTTGACGTTGGAGTCCACGTTCTTT
[37 nt withheld, positions 1837-1873]
ACCCTATCTCGGTCTATTCTTTTGATTTATAAGGGATTTTGCCGATTTCGGCCTATTGGTTAAAAAATGA
GCTGATTTAACAAAAATTTAACGCGAATTTTAACAAAATATTAACGCTTACAATTTCCTGATGCGGTATT
TTCTCCTTACGCATCTGTGCGGTATTTCACACCGCATCAGGTGGCACTTTTCGGGGAAATGTGCGCGGAA
CCCCTATTTGTTTATTTTTCTAAATACATTCAAATATGTATCCGCTCATGAGACAATAACCCTGATAAAT
GCTTCAATAATATTGAAAAAGGAAGAGTATGAGTATTCAACATTTCCGTGTCGCCCTTATTCCCTTTTTT
GCGGCATTTTGCCTTCCTGTTTTTGCTCACCCAGAAACGCTGGTGAAAGTAAAAGATGCTGAAGATCAGT
TGGGTGCACGAGTGGGTTACATCGAACTGGATCTCAACAGCGGTAAGATCCTTGAGAGTTTTCGCCCCGA
AGAACGTTTTCCAATGATGAGCACTTTTAAAGTTCTGCTATGTGGCGCGGTATTATCCCGTATTGACGCC
GGGCAAGAGCAACTCGGTCGCCGCATACACTATTCTCAGAATGACTTGGTTGAGTACTCACCAGTCACAG
AAAAGCATCTTACGGATGGCATGACAGTAAGAGAATTATGCAGTGCTGCCATAACCATGAGTGATAACAC
TGCGGCCAACTTACTTCTGACAACGATCGGAGGACCGAAGGAGCTAACCGCTTTTTTGCACAACATGGGG
GATCATGTAACTCGCCTTGATCGTTGGGAACCGGAGCTGAATGAAGCCATACCAAACGACGAGCGTGACA
CCACGATGCCTGTAGCAATGGCAACAACGTTGCGCAAACTATTAACTGGCGAACTACTTACTCTAGCTTC
CCGGCAACAATTAATAGACTGGATGGAGGCGGATAAAGTTGCAGGACCACTTCTGCGCTCGGCCCTTCCG
GCTGGCTGGTTTATTGCTGATAAATCTGGAGCCGGTGAGCGTGGGTCTCGCGGTATCATTGCAGCACTGG
GGCCAGATGGTAAGCCCTCCCGTATCGTAGTTATCTACACGACGGGGAGTCAGGCAACTATGGATGAACG
AAATAGACAGATCGCTGAGATAGGTGCCTCACTGATTAAGCATTGGTAACTGTCAGACCAAGTTTACTCA
TATATACTTTAGATTGATTTAAAACTTCATTTTTAATTTAAAAGGATCTAGGTGAAGATCCTTTTTGATA
ATCTCATGACCAAAATCCCTTAACGTGAGTTTTCGTTCCACTGAGCGTCAGACCCCGTAGAAAAGATCAA
AGGATCTTCTTGAGATCCTTTTTTTCTGCGCGTAATCTGCTGCTTGCAAACAAAAAAACCACCGCTACCA
GCGGTGGTTTGTTTGCCGGATCAAGAGCTACCAACTCTTTTTCCGAAGGTAACTGGCTTCAGCAGAGCGC
AGATACCAAATACTGTTCTTCTAGTGTAGCCGTAGTTAGGCCACCACTTCAAGAACTCTGTAGCACCGCC
TACATACCTCGCTCTGCTAATCCTGTTACCAGTGGCTGCTGCCAGTGGCGATAAGTCGTGTCTTACCGGG
TTGGACTCAAGACGATAGTTACCGGATAAGGCGCAGCGGTCGGGCTGAACGGGGGGTTCGTGCACACA
