>Addgene plasmid #136734 | pISH-Olfr1440 | depositor partial sequence | sequence record 263961 | M13f for insert
CGATTGGGCCCGACGTCGCATGCTCCCGGCCGCCATGGCGGCCGCGGGAATTCGATTGACTTGCAGGGGA
AAGGTTTCAGAGCAGGAAAGAACTAATAGCTGAGGCAGGTCACAAAAGAAATGGTTTATAATATTTGGCC
CACAGAAATGGAGCTGAAGTATAGCACACAGTTGAATCAATGAACCCAAGAGACCAGTACTATAGGCTCC
AACCACCATGTGCACACAGAGTGACGGGGACATGATGGCTGTGTAGAGAAGAGGATTACAAATGGCAGCA
TACCGGTCATAAGCCATGGCTGCCAGAAGGCAGCATTCGGACAGACCCAGGCTTGAGAAGATGAAGTACT
GCATGGTGCACCCAACAAAGGAGATAGATTTAGACTTCTGGAAGAATCCCGAGAGCATTTTAGGGGTTGT
AGATGAAATGTAACAGAAATCTAAAAATGACAAATTGCTGAGGAAGAAGTACATAGGTGTGTGTAGGTAA
GGGTCAATCCTAATCAAGATGATGAGGCCCAAGTTCCACACCACTGTGGAGAGATAACTTCCCAGGAAGA
TAACAAAGAGAACCAGCTTGAGCTTTGGAAAAATCACTAGTGAATTCGCGGCCGCCTGCAGGTCGACCAT
ATGGGAGAGCTCCCAACGCGTTGGATGCATAGCTTGAGTATTCTATAGTGTCACCTAAATAGCTTGGCGT
AATCATGGTCATAGCTGTTTCCTGTGTGAAATTGTTATCCGCTCACAATTCCACACAACATACGAGCCGG
AAGCATAAAGTGTAAAGCCTGGGGTGCCTAATGAGTGAGCTAACTCACATTAATTGCGTTGCGCTCACTG
CCCGCTTTCCAGTCGGGAAACCTGTCGTGCCAGCTGCATTAATGAATCGGCCAACGCGCGGGGAGAGGCG
GTTTGCGTATTGGGCGCTCTTCCGCTTCCTCGCTCACTGACTCGCTGCGCTCGGTCGTTCGGCTGCGGCG
AGCGGTATCAGCTCACTCAAAGGCGGTAATACGGTTATCCACAGAATCAGGGGATAACGCAGGAAAGAAC
ATGTGAGCAAAAGGCCAGCAAAAGGCCAGGAACCGTAAAAAGGCCGCGTTGCTGGCGTTTTTCCATAGGC
TCCGCCCCCCTGACGAGCATCMCAAAAATCGACGCTCNAGTCAGAGGNGGCNAAACCCGACAGGACTWTA
AGAWNCCAGGCGTTTCCCCCTGGAAGCTCCCTCGKGSSC
